Addgene plasmid #154112: pNM3724
Purpose: tetO 7X ∆pes-10 promoter driving GFP-C1 in an RCME vector
Depositing lab: Michael Nonet. Depositing organization: Washington University in Saint Louis. Publication: Efficient Transgenesis in Caenorhabditis elegans Using Flp Recombinase-Mediated Cassette Exchange. Nonet ML. Genetics. 2020 Jun 8. pii: genetics.120.303388. doi: 10.1534/genetics.120.303388. PubMed 32513816.
Backbone
  Vector backbone: pLF3FShC
  Backbone manufacturer: Addgene #153083
  Backbone size w/o insert (bp): 7855
  Total vector size (bp): 9491
  Modifications to backbone: none
  Vector type: Worm Expression ; RMCE
  Selectable markers: Hygromycin
Growth in bacteria
  Bacterial resistance: Ampicillin, 100 μg/mL
  Growth temperature: 37°C
  Growth strain: DH5alpha
  Copy number: High Copy
Gene/Insert
  Gene/Insert name: tetO 7X::∆pes-10::GFP-C1::tbb-2 3'
  Species: C. elegans (nematode), Synthetic
  Insert size (bp): 1787
  Promoter: not applicable
  Cloning method: Unknown
  Sequencing primers: 5′ not applicable
Resource information
  A portion of this plasmid was derived from a plasmid made by: The insert was added using a multi-fragment Golden Gate reaction with tetO 7X ∆pes-10 from Addgene #122613, GFP-C1 from Addgene #91824, and tbb-2 3' UTR coming from amplified genomic sequences .
Terms and licenses: Academic/Nonprofit Terms; Industry Terms: Not Available to Industry
How to cite: pNM3724 was a gift from Michael Nonet (Addgene plasmid # 154112 ; http://n2t.net/addgene:154112 ; RRID:Addgene_154112)
