[The description below was written by a language model from this plasmid's Addgene catalogue record and pLannotate feature annotations shown in this document.]
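Description:
pNM3724 is a C. elegans expression and integration plasmid built in the pLF3FShC backbone, a vector designed for Flp recombinase-mediated cassette exchange (RMCE) to generate single-copy transgenes in the worm genome. In bacteria it is a high-copy, pBluescript-derived plasmid carrying a ColE1/pUC origin, an f1 origin and a β-lactamase gene for ampicillin selection. Remnants of the lacZα/lac promoter region, T3 and T7 promoters and polylinker fragments are also annotated. Selection in worms is by hygromycin resistance.

The payload, assembled by multi-fragment Golden Gate cloning, is a tetracycline-operator-controlled reporter. Seven tetO repeats (annotated as a TRE-type promoter fragment) are joined to the minimal ∆pes-10 promoter and drive GFP-C1, a GFP coding sequence with synthetic introns for C. elegans expression, followed by the tbb-2 3' UTR. A minimal promoter of this kind is expected to be largely silent by itself, so GFP expression should depend on a Tet-type transactivator supplied separately. This makes the construct a reporter or responder for bipartite tetO-based expression systems.

The rest of the annotated plasmid reflects the backbone's integration and selection machinery. A minimal FRT site lies directly upstream of the hygromycin phosphotransferase coding sequence. Next come sqt-1 collagen sequences, a gene whose mutations alter body shape and can serve as a visible marker. A Cre recombinase gene with a tbb-2 terminator sits on the opposite strand next to a fragment of hsp-16.1 sequence, suggesting heat-shock promoter control, although no promoter is annotated for it. One loxP site is annotated upstream of the tetO cassette. This layout is consistent with later Cre-mediated removal of the marker sequences, but the record does not spell out that mechanism. Only one FRT and one loxP site are annotated, so any variant recombination sites may have gone undetected.
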