Features (pLannotate 1.2.2; 26 found; start..end, strand, type, name):
      1..34      +  protein_bind   FRT (minimal): supports FLP-mediated excision but not integration (Turan and Bode, 2011) FLP recombinase from the Saccharomyces cerevisiae 2μ plasmid
     35..1060    +  CDS            HygR: aminoglycoside phosphotransferase from E. coli; aph(4)-Ia; confers resistance to hygromycin
   1815..1961    +  CDS            sqt-1 (fragment): SQT1_CAEEL - Also known as rol-5. Protein inferred from homology: Swiss-Prot protein existence level 3. Nematode cuticles are composed largely of collagen-like proteins. The cuticle functions both as an exoskeleton and as a barrier to protect the worm from its environment. This is a collagen critical for organismal morphogenesis. Mutations in sqt-1 can lengthen, shorten, or helically twist the entire animal. From Caenorhabditis elegans.
   1994..2833    +  CDS            sqt-1 (fragment): SQT1_CAEEL - Also known as rol-5. Protein inferred from homology: Swiss-Prot protein existence level 3. Nematode cuticles are composed largely of collagen-like proteins. The cuticle functions both as an exoskeleton and as a barrier to protect the worm from its environment. This is a collagen critical for organismal morphogenesis. Mutations in sqt-1 can lengthen, shorten, or helically twist the entire animal. From Caenorhabditis elegans.
   2877..3200    -  terminator     tbb-2 terminator: tbb-2; transcription terminator for the C. elegans tubulin beta-2 gene
   3209..4339    -  CDS            cre: RECR_BPP1 - Experimental evidence at protein level: Swiss-Prot protein existence level 1. Catalyzes site-specific recombination between two 34-base- pair LOXP sites. Its role is to maintain the phage genome as a monomeric unit-copy plasmid in the lysogenic state. From Escherichia phage P1 (Bacteriophage P1).
   4688..4738    +  CDS            hsp-16.1 (fragment): HSP11_CAEEL - Also known as hsp16-1b. Experimental evidence at transcript level: Swiss-Prot protein existence level 2. From Caenorhabditis elegans.
   4742..4763    +  misc_feature   MCS (fragment): pBluescript multiple cloning site
   4794..4812    -  promoter       T7 promoter: promoter for bacteriophage T7 RNA polymerase
   4820..4975    +  CDS            lacZα (fragment): LacZα fragment of β-galactosidase; lacZ fragment
   4980..5408    +  rep_origin     f1 ori (sequence partly withheld): f1 bacteriophage origin of replication; arrow indicates direction of (+) strand synthesis
   5461..5565    +  promoter       AmpR promoter: bla
   5566..6426    +  CDS            AmpR: β-lactamase; bla; confers resistance to ampicillin, carbenicillin, and related antibiotics
   6597..7185    +  rep_origin     ori: high-copy-number ColE1/pMB1/pBR322/pUC origin of replication
   7368..7459    +  CDS            lacI (fragment): lac repressor; lacI; The lac repressor binds to the lac operator to inhibit transcription in E. coli. This inhibition can be relieved by adding lactose or isopropyl-β-D-thiogalactopyranoside (IPTG).
   7472..7493    +  protein_bind   CAP binding site: CAP binding activates transcription in the presence of cAMP. E. coli catabolite activator protein
   7508..7538    +  promoter       lac promoter: promoter for the E. coli lac operon
   7546..7562    +  protein_bind   lac operator: The lac repressor binds to the lac operator to inhibit transcription in E. coli. This inhibition can be relieved by adding lactose or isopropyl-β-D-thiogalactopyranoside (IPTG). lac repressor encoded by lacI
   7607..7625    +  promoter       T3 promoter: promoter for bacteriophage T3 RNA polymerase
   7638..7667    +  misc_feature   MCS (fragment): pBluescript multiple cloning site
   7671..7704    +  protein_bind   loxP: Cre-mediated recombination occurs in the 8-bp core sequence (GCATACAT). Cre recombinase
   7717..7754    +  misc_feature   MCS (fragment): pBluescript multiple cloning site
   7776..8039    +  promoter       TRE3GV promoter (fragment): 3rd-generation Tet-responsive promoter that can be activated by binding of Tet-On® 3G, optimized for retroviral and lentiviral vectors
   8254..9096    +  CDS            mEGFP (fragment): monomeric enhanced GFP, optimized with synthetic introns for expression in C. elegans
   9103..9426    +  terminator     tbb-2 terminator: tbb-2; transcription terminator for the C. elegans tubulin beta-2 gene
   9471..9488    +  misc_feature   MCS (fragment): pBluescript multiple cloning site
>Addgene plasmid #154112 | pNM3724 | addgene full sequence | sequence record 306071 | Addgene NGS Result
GAAGTTCCTATTCTCTAGAAAGTATAGGAACTTCATGAAAAAGCCTGAACTCACCGCGACGTCTGTCGAG
AAGTTTCTGATCGAAAAGTTCGACAGCGTCTCCGACCTGATGCAGCTCTCGGAGGGCGAAGAATCTCGTG
CTTTCAGCTTCGATGTAGGAGGGCGTGGATATGTCCTGCGGGTAAATAGCTGCGCCGATGGTTTCTACAA
AGATCGTTATGTTTATCGGCACTTTGCATCGGCCGCGCTCCCGATTCCGGAAGTGCTTGACATTGGGGAA
TTCAGCGAGAGCCTGACCTATTGCATCTCCCGCCGTGCACAGGGTGTCACGTTGCAAGACCTGCCTGAAA
CCGAACTGCCCGCTGTTCTGCAGCCGGTCGCGGAGGCCATGGATGCGATCGCTGCGGCCGATCTTAGCCA
GACGAGCGGGTTCGGCCCATTCGGACCGCAAGGAATCGGTCAATACACTACATGGCGTGATTTCATATGC
GCGATTGCTGATCCCCATGTGTATCACTGGCAAACTGTGATGGACGACACCGTCAGTGCGTCCGTCGCGC
AGGCTCTCGATGAGCTGATGCTTTGGGCCGAGGACTGCCCCGAAGTCCGGCACCTCGTGCACGCGGATTT
CGGCTCCAACAATGTCCTGACGGACAATGGCCGCATAACAGCGGTCATTGACTGGAGCGAGGCGATGTTC
GGGGATTCCCAATACGAGGTCGCCAACATCTTCTTCTGGAGGCCGTGGTTGGCTTGTATGGAGCAGCAGA
CGCGCTACTTCGAGCGGAGGCATCCGGAGCTTGCAGGATCGCCGCGGCTCCGGGCGTATATGCTCCGCAT
TGGTCTTGACCAACTCTATCAGAGCTTGGTTGACGGCAATTTCGATGATGCAGCTTGGGCGCAGGGTCGA
TGCGACGCAATCGTCCGATCCGGAGCCGGGACTGTCGGGCGTACACAAATCGCCCGCAGAAGCGCGGCCG
TCTGGACCGATGGCTGTGTAGAAGTACTCGCCGATAGTGGAAACCGACGCCCCAGCACTCGTCCGAGGGC
AAAGGAATAGGCGGGATGATCGACGCCAACGTCGTTGAATTTTCAAATTTTAAATACTGAATATTTGTTT
TTTTTCCTATTATTTATTTATTCTCTTTGTGTTTTTTTTCTTGCTTTCTAAAAAATTAATTCAATCCAAA
TCTAAACATTTTTTTTTCTCTTTCCGTCTCCCAATTCGTATTCCGCTCCTCTCATCTGAACACAATGTGC
AAGTTTATTTATCTTCTCGCTTTCATTTCATTAGGACGTGGGGGGAATTGGTGGAAGGGGGAAACACACA
AAAGGATGATGGAAATGAAATAAGGACACACAATATGCAACAACATTCAATTCAGAAATATGGAGGAAGG
TTTAAAAGAAAACATAAAAATATATAGAGGAGGAAGGAAACTAGCTGCCCTCGATTGTCTATCTTCCATT
CTCACCAAGTTTCAACAACTTTATTCAGTCATTCTTCTCTGGTTCATTTCCCAACCAATCTTCCCGAATA
AAGCCCATCTGTCCTTTCGGCCACATTCCTCACCTACATCCGTACTCCTTATCTCCCGTTCTTATCCAGT
CTTTTATCGTCTCTGCGTCTCGCACACTGTCTCGTCGGTAATGTAAAAAAAAAACAAAAAAAACTTGAAA
ACTTGCGGAAAGATTTCCTAATAAAAGGAGACGAATCCGGTAGGAAATCGACAAGTCTCTGCTTCTCGAA
GACTAGGTGAGTTACATTTCTTTGGCCGAATTATTTTGAAATCCTAAATTTGATAATTTCAGAGATGTCT
GTAAAACTTGCGTGTTATGTGACGGCTTCGGTCACTGTCGCCACTCTTATGGTATGCTTCATGACCATGT
CAACCATCTACTCGGAGGTTGATGGATTCAGAGAGAAGCTTGATACCGAGATGAATGTGTTCAGAGTGAG
TTAAATTATATTTTGAATTTTAAATAATTTTTAATTTTCTAGCAATCTACCAATGGATTGTGGAAGGACA
TAGTTGTCATCGGAAGATCTAGCAAGCGTGTCCGTTGTCAATATGAAGAGACCAACGCTACCCCAACTCC
ACATGCTGATGGATCCCCATCTGCTCCACCAGGTCAACCACCAGCAGTTCCACCAGTCTTCAACCAGCCA
AAGACTCCAAATGGAGCCAATGGAAATGGACCAACCTGCAACTGCAATGCTGATAACAAGTGCCCAGCTG
GACCATCCGGACCAAAGGGAGTTCCAGGAGTTCCAGGACTCGACGGAGTTCCAGGACTTGACGGTGTTCC
AGGAGTTGGAGCTGATGATATCGCTCCACAACGCGAGTCTGTCGGATGCTTCACTTGCCCACAAGGACCA
GTTGGACCACCAGGAGCTCTTGGAAGACCAGGACCACGTGGACTTCCAGGACCAAGAGGACAAAATGGAA
ACCCAGGAAGAGATGGACAACCAGGACATCCAGGAGAGCAAGGATCATCCGGTCAAATCGGAAAGATCGG
AGAGCCAGGACCACCAGGAGAGAAGGGACGCGACGCCGAGCATCCAATCGGAAGACCAGGACCAAAGGGA
CCAAGAGGAGATCAAGGACCAACAGGACCAGCTGGACAGAACGGTCTTCACGGACCACCAGGAGAGCCAG
GAACCGTTGGACCAGAAGGACCATCTGGAAAGCAAGGACGTCAAGGACCAGACGGAACCCAGGGAGAGAC
TGGACCAGACGGAAGACCAGGAAAGGATGCCGAGTACTGCCAGTGCCCAGACAAGTCTCCACCATCAGAG
GCTGTCAACGCCAACCGTGGATACAGAAATATCTAAATTGTTGGTGTTTTCTAATAAAATATTTGAGATT
CAGTGAGACTTTTTTCTTGGCGGCACAATAAAGTTTCCTCTTTTTGTTGGGTCACTCAACGAACACAATA
CAAATATTTGAGCGCTCGCATTTTTCTCAACCTTTCGGGTTTAAAGCACTTCAAAATGGAATTGAAGAGA
GATTGTGAAAGTACATCAGACAGAATCACATTTTGATAGCATTCACTTCACTCAGATGCAAACTTTTCAG
TGACTATAAAAAGTCATAAAATAATAACATTAAAAAAGCAAATAAATTAGCGAGAGAATTTTTTGACAAA
AAGAAAGAAGAGTGATAGAGAAGAAGGGAATGCTTGAAAGGATTTTGCATTTATCTTAATCACCGTCTTC
GAGAAGACGAACCATGGCGCCAGTTTCAGAATCCAAGTTTCTAATATAGTTCATCACAATGTTGACGTTG
GTCCAACCTCCGGCTTGCATAATCTCTGGGATGGAAACTCCAGCGCGAGCCATGTCACGGGCAGCTCCGA
CACGGGCGGAATGTCCAGACCAAGCCAAGTAACGTTGTCCGGAATCATCCTTGGCTCCGTAGATGAGACG
GTGGGTAGCTTCGAAGATTCCTGAAAATTTATTTTCAGCTTATTCTTAGCTAATATGTTGTTTAAACTTA
CCTTCAAGAGCTCGAGTCGAGAGTTGTGATGTTGCACTCGGGGCAGCAACTCCGTTCTTGCGAACACGAC
AGAACAGGTAGTTGTTTGGATCATCGGCGACTCCGGAAACCGAAATCCAGCGCTCAACGAGCTTGGTAAC
TCCAAGGGAGAGCGCTTTTTCGACTCCGGCAGTCGAGACCAGCGTTTTTGTACGTCCGATGTGGATGAGC
ATTCTTCCTCCGTCTGTGCGACTAATATCCTTGACGCGAATGCGGGCAATTTCGGCGATACGGAGAAGTG
TGTTGTAAGCAATTCCGAGGAAGGCGAGGTTTCGGATGTCCTGGCAACGATCGGAATTTTCCATAAGAGA
ACGGACCTGATCGAAGTCGGTTCTGAAAATTTCGTCAAGTCTTAGGATTGAATACATTAATATTTAAACT
TACCTTTCGAAGGCGAGGGCTTGCTTGGCTCTCTCTCCAGCATCAACATTTTCCTTGCGGATACGTCTCA
TTACGAGAGATACGGCATTAGAATCTGATGGGCGTGGAAGTCCAGATCGGCGATGGAGCATATTGAGCTG
TCCGAGATGTTGTTGGATCGTCTTCACCGCCAATCCACGAGCTTGGAGGTAGAGCAAGTAGTCACGAACG
TCTTCTGGCTCGGCTGGGAACCACTTGCGGTTGTTAAGCTTGCACCAGGCAGCCCAAGAACGGCACACTG
AGAGAAGCATCTTCCAGGTGTGCTCGGAGAAGGCTTGTCTGTCACGGAACATATCCATGAGGTTCTTGCG
AACTTCATCACTTGTCGCGTCAACTGGAAGTGCTGGAAGATTTTGATGAACAGTGAGAAGATTTGACATA
TTTTCGAAGTTTTTTAGATGCACTAGAACAAAGCGTGTTGGCTTCCTCTGAGCCCGCTTTCCTTATATAC
CCGCATTCTGCAGCCTTACAGAATGTTCTAGAAGGTCCTAGATGCATTCGTTTGAAAATACTCCCGGTGG
GTGCAAAGAGACGCAGACGGAAAATGTATCTGGGTCTCTTTATTGTGTACACTACTTTTCCATGTACCGA
ATGTGAGTCGCCCTCCTTTTGCAACAAGCAGCTCGAATGTTCTAGAAAAAGGTGGAAAATAGTATAAATA
CCGTTGAAAATAAATACCGAACAACATTTGCTCTAATTGTGAAATTAGAAATCTTCAAACTATAATCATG
TCACTTTACCACTATTTCCGTCCAGCTCAACGTTCCGTTTTTGGTGATCGTAAGCTTATCGATACCGTCG
ACCCGTTAACCGGGGGCCCGGTACCCAATTCGCCCTATAGTGAGTCGTATTACGCGCGCTCACTGGCCGT
CGTTTTACAACGTCGTGACTGGGAAAACCCTGGCGTTACCCAACTTAATCGCCTTGCAGCACATCCCCCT
TTCGCCAGCTGGCGTAATAGCGAAGAGGCCCGCACCGATCGCCCTTCCCAACAGTTGCGCAGCCTGAATG
GCGAATGGG
[124 nt withheld, positions 4980-5103]
C
[91 nt withheld, positions 5105-5195]
A
[49 nt withheld, positions 5197-5245]
CCTTTGACGTTGGAGTCCACGTTCTTT
[37 nt withheld, positions 5273-5309]
ACCCTATCTCGGTCTATTCTTTTGATTTATAAGGGATTTTGCCGATTTCGGCCTATTGGTTAAAAAATGA
GCTGATTTAACAAAAATTTAACGCGAATTTTAACAAAATATTAACGCTTACAATTTAGGTGGCACTTTTC
GGGGAAATGTGCGCGGAACCCCTATTTGTTTATTTTTCTAAATACATTCAAATATGTATCCGCTCATGAG
ACAATAACCCTGATAAATGCTTCAATAATATTGAAAAAGGAAGAGTATGAGTATTCAACATTTCCGTGTC
GCCCTTATTCCCTTTTTTGCGGCATTTTGCCTTCCTGTTTTTGCTCACCCAGAAACGCTGGTGAAAGTAA
AAGATGCTGAAGATCAGTTGGGTGCACGAGTGGGTTACATCGAACTGGATCTCAACAGCGGTAAGATCCT
TGAGAGTTTTCGCCCCGAAGAACGTTTTCCAATGATGAGCACTTTTAAAGTTCTGCTATGTGGCGCGGTA
TTATCCCGTATTGACGCCGGGCAAGAGCAACTCGGTCGCCGCATACACTATTCTCAGAATGACTTGGTTG
AGTACTCACCAGTCACAGAAAAGCATCTTACGGATGGCATGACAGTAAGAGAATTATGCAGTGCTGCCAT
AACCATGAGTGATAACACTGCGGCCAACTTACTTCTGACAACGATCGGAGGACCGAAGGAGCTAACCGCT
TTTTTGCACAACATGGGGGATCATGTAACTCGCCTTGATCGTTGGGAACCGGAGCTGAATGAAGCCATAC
CAAACGACGAGCGTGACACCACGATGCCTGTAGCAATGGCAACAACGTTGCGCAAACTATTAACTGGCGA
ACTACTTACTCTAGCTTCCCGGCAACAATTAATAGACTGGATGGAGGCGGATAAAGTTGCAGGACCACTT
CTGCGCTCGGCCCTTCCGGCTGGCTGGTTTATTGCTGATAAATCTGGAGCCGGTGAGCGTGGGTCTCGCG
GTATCATTGCAGCACTGGGGCCAGATGGTAAGCCCTCCCGTATCGTAGTTATCTACACGACGGGGAGTCA
GGCAACTATGGATGAACGAAATAGACAGATCGCTGAGATAGGTGCCTCACTGATTAAGCATTGGTAACTG
TCAGACCAAGTTTACTCATATATACTTTAGATTGATTTAAAACTTCATTTTTAATTTAAAAGGATCTAGG
TGAAGATCCTTTTTGATAATCTCATGACCAAAATCCCTTAACGTGAGTTTTCGTTCCACTGAGCGTCAGA
CCCCGTAGAAAAGATCAAAGGATCTTCTTGAGATCCTTTTTTTCTGCGCGTAATCTGCTGCTTGCAAACA
AAAAAACCACCGCTACCAGCGGTGGTTTGTTTGCCGGATCAAGAGCTACCAACTCTTTTTCCGAAGGTAA
CTGGCTTCAGCAGAGCGCAGATACCAAATACTGTTCTTCTAGTGTAGCCGTAGTTAGGCCACCACTTCAA
GAACTCTGTAGCACCGCCTACATACCTCGCTCTGCTAATCCTGTTACCAGTGGCTGCTGCCAGTGGCGAT
AAGTCGTGTCTTACCGGGTTGGACTCAAGACGATAGTTACCGGATAAGGCGCAGCGGTCGGGCTGAATGG
GGGGTTCGTGCACACAGCCCAGCTTGGAGCGAACGACCTACACCGAACTGAGATACCTACAGCGTGAGCT
ATGAGAAAGCGCCACGCTTCCCGAAGGGAGAAAGGCGGACAGGTATCCGGTAAGCGGCAGGGTCGGAACA
GGAGAGCGCACGAGGGAGCTTCCAGGGGGAAACGCCTGGTATCTTTATAGTCCTGTCGGGTTTCGCCACC
TCTGACTTGAGCGTCGATTTTTGTGATGCTCGTCAGGGGGGCGGAGCCTATGGAAAAACGCCAGCAACGC
GGCCTTTTTACGGTTCCTGGCCTTTTGCTGGCCTTTTGCTCACATGTTCTTTCCTGCGTTATCCCCTGAT
TCTGTGGATAACCGTATTACCGCCTTTGAGTGAGCTGATACCGCTCGCCGCAGCCGAACGACCGAGCGCA
GCGAGTCAGTGAGCGAGGAAGCGGAATTCGCCCAATACGCAAACCGCCTCTCCCCGCGCGTTGGCCGATT
CATTAATGCAGCTGGCACGACAGGTTTCCCGACTGGAAAGCGGGCAGTGAGCGCAACGCAATTAATGTGA
GTTAGCTCACTCATTAGGCACCCCAGGCTTTACACTTTATGCTTCCGGCTCGTATGTTGTGTGGAATTGT
GAGCGGATAACAATTTCACACAGGAAACAGCTATGACCATGATTACGCCAAGCGCGCAATTAACCCTCAC
TAAAGGGAACAAAAGCTGGAGCTCCACCGCGGTGGCGGCCGCTCTAGATGGATAACTTCGTATAGCATAC
ATTATACGAAGTTATACGGGCGAATTGGAGCTCCACCGCGGTGGCGGCCGCTCTAGAACTAGTGGCTTGC
ATGCCCGTCTTCACTCGAGTTTACTCCCTATCAGTGATAGAGAACGTATGAAGAGTTTACTCCCTATCAG
TGATAGAGAACGTATGCAGACTTTACTCCCTATCAGTGATAGAGAACGTATAAGGAGTTTACTCCCTATC
AGTGATAGAGAACGTATGACCAGTTTACTCCCTATCAGTGATAGAGAACGTATCTACAGTTTACTCCCTA
TCAGTGATAGAGAACGTATATCCAGTTTACTCCCTATCAGTGATAGAGAACGTATGTCGAGGTAGGCGTG
ATCGATTTTTTGCAAATTACGAGCGTTGTAGGGGGCGGAGCGATAGGTCCTATAGGTTTTGGTATATCAT
CATTCATTCATTCATTGGTACATTCATTTACCCACCTTCCTCTTTCTGAGCTTCTCTGGAGTTCTGTGCT
TCCTTTTTCCCTTATCTTTATACTGTAATTTTTAACTTTCAGCCGGTAGAAAAATGAGTAAAGGAGAAGA
ATTGTTCACTGGAGTTGTCCCAATCCTCGTCGAGCTCGACGGAGACGTCAACGGACACAAGTTCTCCGTC
TCCGGAGAGGGAGAGGGAGACGCCACCTACGGAAAGCTCACCCTCAAGTTCATCTGCACCACCGGAAAGC
TCCCAGTCCCATGGCCAACCCTCGTCACCACCTTCTGCTACGGAGTCCAATGCTTCTCCCGTTACCCAGA
CCACATGAAGCGTCACGACTTCTTCAAGTCCGCCATGCCAGAGGGATACGTCCAAGAGCGTACCATCTTC
TTCAAGGTAAGTTTAAACATATATATACTAACTACTGATTATTTAAATTTTCAGGACGACGGAAACTACA
AGACCCGTGCCGAGGTCAAGTTCGAGGGAGACACCCTCGTCAACCGTATCGAGCTCAAGGTAAGTTTAAA
CAGTTCGGTACTAACTAACCATACATATTTAAATTTTCAGGGAATCGACTTCAAGGAGGACGGAAACATC
CTCGGACACAAGCTCGAGTACAACTACAACTCCCACAACGTCTACATCATGGCCGACAAGCAAAAGAACG
GAATCAAGGTCAACTTCAAGGTAAGTTTAAACATGATTTTACTAACTAACTAATCTGATTTAAATTTTCA
GATCCGTCACAACATCGAGGACGGATCCGTCCAACTCGCCGACCACTACCAACAAAACACCCCAATCGGA
GACGGACCAGTCCTCCTCCCAGACAACCACTACCTCTCCACCCAATCCGCCCTCTCCAAGGACCCAAACG
AGAAGCGTGACCACATGGTCCTCCTCGAGTTCGTCACCGCCGCCGGAATCACCCACGGAATGGACGAGCT
CTACAAGTAATAAATGCAAAATCCTTTCAAGCATTCCCTTCTTCTCTATCACTCTTCTTTCTTTTTGTCA
AAAAATTCTCTCGCTAATTTATTTGCTTTTTTAATGTTATTATTTTATGACTTTTTATAGTCACTGAAAA
GTTTGCATCTGAGTGAAGTGAATGCTATCAAAATGTGATTCTGTCTGATGTACTTTCACAATCTCTCTTC
AATTCCATTTTGAAGTGCTTTAAACCCGAAAGGTTGAGAAAAATGCGAGCGCTCAAATATTTGTATTGTG
TTCGTTGAGTGACCCAACAAAAAGAGGAAACTTTATTGTGCCGCCAAGAAAAAAGTCTCAGTACCCGGGA
AGTTCCTATACTATTTGAAGAATAGGAACTTCTGCAGGAATTCGATATCGGT
